>Addgene plasmid #179507 | pLacO-pEF1α-RFP | addgene full sequence | sequence record 365647 | Addgene Assembled NGS Result
ACAATTGTTATCCGCTCACAATTCCACATGTGGCCACAAATTGTTATCCGCTCACAATTCCACATGTGGC
CACAAATTGTTATCCGCTCACAATTCCACATGTGGCCACAAATTGTTATCCGCTCACAATTCCACATGTG
GCCACAAATTGTTATCCGCTCACAATTCCACATGTGGCCACAAATTGTTATCCGCTCACAATTCCACATG
TGGCCACAAATTGTTATCCGCTCACAATTCCACATGTGGCCACAAATTGTTATCCGCTCACAATTCCACA
TGTGGCCACAAATTGTTATCCGCTCACAATTCCACATGTGGCCACAAATTGTTATCCGCTCACAATTCCA
CATGTGGCCACAAATTGTTATCCGCTCACAATTCCACATGTGGCCACAAATTGTTATCCGCTCACAATTC
CACATGTGGCCACAAATTGTTATCCGCTCACAATTCCACATGTGGCCACAAATTGTTATCCGCTCACAAT
TCCACATGTGGCCACAAATTGTTATCCGCTCACAATTCCACATGTGGCCACAAATTGTTATCCGCTCACA
ATTCCACATGTGGCCACAAATTGTTATCCGCTCACAATTCCACATGTGGCCACAAATTGTTATCCGCTCA
CAATTCCACATGTGGCCACAAATTGTTATCCGCTCACAATTCCACATGTGGCCACAAATTGTTATCCGCT
CACAATTCCACATGTGGCCACAAAATTGTTATCCGCTCACAATTCCACATGTGGCCACAAATTGTTATCC
GCTCACAATTCCACATGTGGCCACAAATTGTTATCCGCTCACAATTCCACATGTGGCCACAAATTGTTAT
CCGCTCACAATTCCACATGTGGCCACAAATTGTTATCCGCTCACAATTCCACATGTGGCCACAAATTGTT
ATCCGCTCACAATTCCACATGTGGCCACAAATTGTTATCCGCTCACAATTCCACATGTGGCCACAAATTG
TTATCCGCTCACAATTCCACATGTGGCCACAAATTGTTATCCGCTCACAATTCCACATGTGGCCACAAAT
TGTTATCCGCTCACAATTCCACATGTGGCCACAAATTGTTATCCGCTCACAATTCCACATGTGGCCACAA
ATTGTTATCCGCTCACAATTCCACATGTGGCCACAAATTGTTATCCGCTCACAATTCCACATGTGGCCAC
AAATTGTTATCCGCTCACAATTCCACATGTGGCCACAAATTGTTATCCGCTCACAATTCCACATGTGGCC
ACAAATTGTTATCCGCTCACAATTCCACATGTGGCCACAAATTGTTATCCGCTCACAATTCCACATGTGG
CCACAAATTGTTATCCGCTCACAATTCCACATGTGGCCACAAATTGTTATCCGCTCACAATTCCACATGT
GGCCACAAATTGTTATCCGCTCACAATTCCACATGTGGCCACAAATTGTTATCCGCTCACAATTCCACAT
GTGGCCACAAATTGTTATCCGCTCACAATTCCACATGTGGCCACAAATTGTTATCCGCTCACAATTCCAC
ATGTGGCCACAAATTGTTATCCGCTCACAATTCCACATGTGGCCACAAATTGTTATCCGCTCACAATTCC
ACATGTGGCCACAAATTGTTATCCGCTCACAATTCCACATGTGGCCACAAATTGTTATCCGCTCACAATT
CCACATGTGGCCACAAATTGTTATCCGCTCACAATTCCACATGTGGCCACAAATTGTTATCCGCTCACAA
TTCCACATGTGGCCACAAATTGTTATCCGCTCACAATTCCACATGTGGCCACAAATTGTTATCCGCTCAC
AATTCCACATGTGGCCACAAATTGTTATCCGCTCACAATTCCACATGTGGCCACAAATTGTTATCCGCTC
ACAATTCCACATGTGGCCACAAATTGTTATCCGCTCACAATTCCACATGTGGCCACAAATTGTTATCCGC
TCACAATTCCACATGTGGCCACAAAATTGTTATCCGCTCACAATTCCACATGTGGCCACAAATTGTTATC
CGCTCACAATTCCACATGTGGCCACAAATTGTTATCCGCTCACAATTCCACATGTGGCCACAAATTGTTA
TCCGCTCACAATTCCACATGTGGCCACAAATTGTTATCCGCTCACAATTCCACATGTGGCCACAAATTGT
TATCCGCTCACAATTCCACATGTGGCCACAAATTGTTATCCGCTCACAATTCCACATGTGGCCACAAATT
GTTATCCGCTCACAATTCCACATGTGGCCACAAATTGTTATCCGCTCACAATTCCACATGTGGCCACAAA
TTGTTATCCGCTCACAATTCCACATGTGGCCACAAATTGTTATCCGCTCACAATTCCACATGTGGCCACA
AATTGTTATCCGCTCACAATTCCACATGTGGCCACAAATTGTTATCCGCTCACAATTCCACATGTGGCCA
CAAATTGTTATCCGCTCACAATTCCACATGTGGCCACAAATTGTTATCCGCTCACAATTCCACATGTGGC
CACAAATTGTTATCCGCTCACAATTCCACATGTGGCCACAAATTGTTATCCGCTCACAATTCCACATGTG
GCCACAAATTGTTATCCGCTCACAATTCCACATGTGGCCACAAATTGTTATCCGCTCACAATTCCACATG
TGGCCACAAATTGTTATCCGCTCACAATTCCACATGTGGCCACAAATTGTTATCCGCTCACAATTCCACA
TGTGGCCACAAATTGTTATCCGCTCACAATTCCACATGTGGCCACAAATTGTTATCCGCTCACAATTCCA
CATGTGGCCACAAATTGTTATCCGCTCACAATTCCACATGTGGCCACAAATTGTTATCCGCTCACAATTC
CACATGTGGCCACAAATTGTTATCCGCTCACAATTCCACATGTGGCCACAAATTGTTATCCGCTCACAAT
TCCACATGTGGCCACAAATTGTTATCCGCTCACAATTCCACATGTGGCCACAAATTGTTATCCGCTCACA
ATTCCACATGTGGCCACAAATTGTTATCCGCTCACAATTCCACATGTGGCCACAAATTGTTATCCGCTCA
CAATTCCACATGTGGCCACAAATTGTTATCCGCTCACAATTCCACATGTGGCCACAAATTGTTATCCGCT
CACAATTCCACATGTGGCCACAAATTGTTATCCGCTCACAATTCCACATGTGGCCACAAATTGTTATCCG
CTCACAATTCCACATGTGGCCACAAAATTGTTATCCGCTCACAATTCCACATGTGGCCACAAATTGTTAT
CCGCTCACAATTCCACATGTGGCCACAAATTGTTATCCGCTCACAATTCCACATGTGGCCACAAATTGTT
ATCCGCTCACAATTCCACATGTGGCCACAAATTGTTATCCGCTCACAATTCCACATGTGGCCACAAATTG
TTATCCGCTCACAATTCCACATGTGGCCACAAATTGTTATCCGCTCACAATTCCACATGTGGCCACAAAT
TGTTATCCGCTCACAATTCCACATGTGGCCACAAATTGTTATCCGCTCACAATTCCACATGTGGCCACAA
ATTGTTATCCGCTCACAATTCCACATGTGGCCACAAATTGTTATCCGCTCACAATTCCACATGTGGCCAC
AAATTGTTATCCGCTCACAATTCCACATGTGGCCACAAATTGTTATCCGCTCACAATTCCACATGTGGCC
ACAAATTGTTATCCGCTCACAATTCCACATGTGGCCACAAATTGTTATCCGCTCACAATTCCACATGTGG
CCACAAATTGTTATCCGCTCACAATTCCACATGTGGCCACAAATTGTTATCCGCTCACAATTCCACATGT
GGCCACAAATTGTTATCCGCTCACAATTCCACATGTGGCCACAAATTGTTATCCGCTCACAATTCCACAT
GTGGCCACAAATTGTTATCCGCTCACAATTCCACATGTGGCCACAAATTGTTATCCGCTCACAATTCCAC
ATGTGGCCACAAATTGTTATCCGCTCACAATTCCACATGTGGCCACAAATTGTTATCCGCTCACAATTCC
ACATGTGGCCACAAATTGTTATCCGCTCACAATTCCACATGTGGCCACAAATTGTTATCCGCTCACAATT
CCACATGTGGCCACAAATTGTTATCCGCTCACAATTCCACATGTGGCCACAAATTGTTATCCGCTCACAA
TTCCACATGTGGCCACAAATTGTTATCCGCTCACAATTCCACATGTGGCCACAAATTGTTATCCGCTCAC
AATTCCACATGTGGCCACAAATTGTTATCCGCTCACAATTCCACATGTGGCCACAAATTGTTATCCGCTC
ACAATTCCACATGTGGCCACAAATTGTTATCCGCTCACAATTCCACATGTGGCCACAAATTGTTATCCGC
TCACAATTCCACATGTGGCCACAAATTGTTATCCGCTCACAATTCCACATGTGGCCACAAATTGTTATCC
GCTCACAATTCCACATGTGGCCACAAAATTGTTATCCGCTCACAATTCCACATGTGGCCACAAATTGTTA
TCCGCTCACAATTCCACATGTGGCCACAAATTGTTATCCGCTCACAATTCCACATGTGGCCACAAATTGT
TATCCGCTCACAATTCCACATGTGGCCACAAATTGTTATCCGCTCACAATTCCACATGTGGCCACAAATT
GTTATCCGCTCACAATTCCACATGTGGCCACAAATTGTTATCCGCTCACAATTCCACATGTGGCCACAAA
TTGTTATCCGCTCACAATTCCACATGTGGCCACAAATTGTTATCCGCTCACAATTCCACATGTGGCCACA
AATTGTTATCCGCTCACAATTCCACATGTGGCCACAAATTGTTATCCGCTCACAATTCCACATGTGGCCA
CAAATTGTTATCCGCTCACAATTCCACATGTGGCCACAAATTGTTATCCGCTCACAATTCCACATGTGGC
CACAAATTGTTATCCGCTCACAATTCCACATGTGGCCACAAATTGTTATCCGCTCACAATTCCACATGTG
GCCACAAATTGTTATCCGCTCACAATTCCACATGTGGCCACAAATTGTTATCCGCTCACAATTCCACATG
TGGCCACAAATTGTTATCCGCTCACAATTCCACATGTGGCCACAAATTGTTATCCGCTCACAATTCCACA
TGTGGCCACAAATTGTTATCCGCTCACAATTCCACATGTGGCCACAAATTGTTATCCGCTCACAATTCCA
CATGTGGCCACAAATTGTTATCCGCTCACAATTCCACATGTGGCCACAAATTGTTATCCGCTCACAATTC
CACATGTGGCCACAAATTGTTATCCGCTCACAATTCCACATGTGGCCACAAATTGTTATCCGCTCACAAT
TCCACATGTGGCCACAAATTGTTATCCGCTCACAATTCCACATGTGGCCACAAATTGTTATCCGCTCACA
ATTCCACATGTGGCCACAAATTGTTATCCGCTCACAATTCCACATGTGGCCACAAATTGTTATCCGCTCA
CAATTCCACATGTGGCCACAAATTGTTATCCGCTCACAATTCCACATGTGGCCACAAATTGTTATCCGCT
CACAATTCCACATGTGGCCACAAATTGTTATCCGCTCACAATTCCACATGTGGCCACAAATTGTTATCCG
CTCACAATTCCACATGTGGCCACAAATTGTTATCCGCTCACAATTCCACATGTGGCCACAAATTGTTATC
CGCTCACAATTCCACATGTGGCCACAAAATTGTTATCCGCTCACAATTCCACATGTGGCCACAAATTGTT
ATCCGCTCACAATTCCACATGTGGCCACAAATTGTTATCCGCTCACAATTCCACATGTGGCCACAAATTG
TTATCCGCTCACAATTCCACATGTGGCCACAAATTGTTATCCGCTCACAATTCCACATGTGGCCACAAAT
TGTTATCCGCTCACAATTCCACATGTGGCCACAAATTGTTATCCGCTCACAATTCCACATGTGGCCACAA
ATTGTTATCCGCTCACAATTCCACATGTGGCCACAAATTGTTATCCGCTCACAATTCCACATGTGGCCAC
AAATTGTTATCCGCTCACAATTCCACATGTGGCCACAAATTGTTATCCGCTCACAATTCCACATGTGGCC
ACAAATTGTTATCCGCTCACAATTCCACATGTGGCCACAAATTGTTATCCGCTCACAATTCCACATGTGG
CCACAAATTGTTATCCGCTCACAATTCCACATGTGGCCACAAATTGTTATCCGCTCACAATTCCACATGT
GGCCACAAATTGTTATCCGCTCACAATTCCACATGTGGCCACAAATTGTTATCCGCTCACAATTCCACAT
GTGGCCACAAATTGTTATCCGCTCACAATTCCACATGTGGCCACAAATTGTTATCCGCTCACAATTCCAC
ATGTGGCCACAAATTGTTATCCGCTCACAATTCCACATGTGGCCACAAATTGTTATCCGCTCACAATTCC
ACATGTGGCCACAAATTGTTATCCGCTCACAATTCCACATGTGGCCACAAATTGTTATCCGCTCACAATT
CCACATGTGGCCACAAATTGTTATCCGCTCACAATTCCACATGTGGCCACAAATTGTTATCCGCTCACAA
TTCCACATGTGGCCACAAATTGTTATCCGCTCACAATTCCACATGTGGCCACAAATTGTTATCCGCTCAC
AATTCCACATGTGGCCACAAATTGTTATCCGCTCACAATTCCACATGTGGCCACAAATTGTTATCCGCTC
ACAATTCCACATGTGGCCACAAATTGTTATCCGCTCACAATTCCACATGTGGCCACAAATTGTTATCCGC
TCACAATTCCACATGTGGCCACAAATTGTTATCCGCTCACAATTCCACATGTGGCCACAAATTGTTATCC
GCTCACAATTCCACATGTGGCCACAAATTGTTATCCGCTCACAATTCCACATGTGGCCACAAATTGTTAT
CCGCTCACAATTCCACATGTGGCCACAAATTGTTATCCGCTCACAATTCCACATGTGGCCACAAATTGTT
ATCCGCTCACAATTCCACATGTGGCCACAAATTGTTATCCGCTCACAATTCCACATGTGGCCACAAATTG
TTATCCGCTCACAATTCCACATGTGGCCACAAATTGTTATCCGCTCACAATTCCACATGTGGAATTCCTC
GACTAATCGTGAGGCTCCGGTGCCCGTCAGTGGGCAGAGCGCACATCGCCCACAGTCCCCGAGAAGTTGG
GGGGAGGGGTCGGCAATTGAACCGGTGCCTAGAGAAGGTGGCGCGGGGTAAACTGGGAAAGTGATGTCGT
GTACTGGCTCCGCCTTTTTCCCGAGGGTGGGGGAGAACCGTATATAAGTGCAGTAGTCGCCGTGAACGTT
CTTTTTCGCAACGGGTTTGCCGCCAGAACACAGGTAAGTGCCGTGTGTGGTTCCCGCGGGCCTGGCCTCT
TTACGGGTTATGGCCCTTGCGTGCCTTGAATTACTTCCACCTGGCTGCAGTACGTGATTCTTGATCCCGA
GCTTCGGGTTGGAAGTGGGTGGGAGAGTTCGAGGCCTTGCGCTTAAGGAGCCCCTTCGCCTCGTGCTTGA
GTTGAGGCCTGGCCTGGGCGCTGGGGCCGCCGCGTGCGAATCTGGTGGCACCTTCGCGCCTGTCTCGCTG
CTTTCGATAAGTCTCTAGCCATTTAAAATTTTTGATGACCTGCTGCGACGCTTTTTTTCTGGCAAGATAG
TCTTGTAAATGCGGGCCAAGATCTGCACACTGGTATTTCGGTTTTTGGGGCCGCGGGCGGCGACGGGGCC
CGTGCGTCCCAGCGCACATGTTCGGCGAGGCGGGGCCTGCGAGCGCGGCCACCGAGAATCGGACGGGGGT
AGTCTCAAGCTGGCCGGCCTGCTCTGGTGCCTGGCCTCGCGCCGCCGTGTATCGCCCCGCCCTGGGCGGC
AAGGCTGGCCCGGTCGGCACCAGTTGCGTGAGCGGAAAGATGGCCGCTTCCCGGCCCTGCTGCAGGGAGC
TCAAAATGGAGGACGCGGCGCTCGGGAGAGCGGGCGGGTGAGTCACCCACACAAAGGAAAAGGGCCTTTC
CGTCCTCAGCCGTCGCTTCATGTGACTCCACGGAGTACCGGGCGCCGTCCAGGCACCTCGATTAGTTCTC
GAGCTTTTGGAGTACGTCGTCTTTAGGTTGGGGGGAGGGGTTTTATGCGATGGAGTTTCCCCACACTGAG
TGGGTGGAGACTGAAGTTAGGCCAGCTTGGCACTTGATGTAATTCTCCTTGGAATTTGCCCTTTTTGAGT
TTGGATCTTGGTTCATTCTCAAGCCTCAGACAGTGGTTCAAAGTTTTTTTCTTCCATTTCAGGTGTCGTG
AGGCTAGCATGGCCTCCTCCGAGGACGTCATCAAGGAGTTCATGCGCTTCAAGGTGCGCATGGAGGGCTC
CGTGAACGGCCACGAGTTCGAGATCGAGGGCGAGGGCGAGGGCCGCCCCTACGAGGGCACCCAGACCGCC
AAGCTGAAGGTGACCAAGGGCGGCCCCCTGCCCTTCGCCTGGGACATCCTGTCCCCTCAGTTCCAGTACG
GCTCCAAGGCCTACGTGAAGCACCCCGCCGACATCCCCGACTACTTGAAGCTGTCCTTCCCCGAGGGCTT
CAAGTGGGAGCGCGTGATGAACTTCGAGGACGGCGGCGTGGTGACCGTGACCCAGGACTCCTCCCTGCAG
GACGGCGAGTTCATCTACAAGGTGAAGCTGCGCGGCACCAACTTCCCCTCCGACGGCCCCGTAATGCAGA
AGAAGACCATGGGCTGGGAGGCCTCCACCGAGCGGATGTACCCCGAGGACGGCGCCCTGAAGGGCGAGAT
CAAGATGAGGCTGAAGCTGAAGGACGGCGGCCACTACGACGCCGAGGTCAAGACCACCTACATGGCCAAG
AAGCCCGTGCAGCTGCCCGGCGCCTACAAGACCGACATCAAGCTGGACATCACCTCCCACAACGAGGACT
ACACCATCGTGGAACAGTACGAGCGCGCCGAGGGCCGCCACTCCACCGGCGCCAGATCTCGAGCTCAAGC
TTCGAATTCTGCAGTCGATCGACGGTACCGCGGGCCCGGGATCCACCGGATCTAGATAACTGATCATAAT
CAGCCATACCACATTTGTAGAGGTTTTACTTGCTTTAAAAAACCTCCCACACCTCCCCCTGAACCTGAAA
CATAAAATGAATGCAATTGTTGTTGTTAACTTGTTTATTGCAGCTTATAATGGTTACAAATAAAGCAATA
GCATCACAAATTTCACAAATAAAGCATTTTTTTCACTGCATTCTAGTTGTGGTTTGTCCAAACTCATCAA
TGTATCTTAAGGCGTAAATTGTAAGCGTTAATATTTTGTTAAAATTCGCGTTAAATTTTTGTTAAATCAG
CTCATTTTTTAACCAATAGGCCGAAATCGGCAAAATCCCTTATAAATCAAAAGAATAGACCGAGATAGGG
T
[37 nt withheld, positions 9522-9558]
AAAGAACGTGGACTCCAACGTCAAAGG
[49 nt withheld, positions 9586-9634]
T
[91 nt withheld, positions 9636-9726]
G
[124 nt withheld, positions 9728-9851]
CAGGTGGCACTTTTCGGGGAAATGTGCGCGGAACCCCTATTTGTTTATTTTTCTAAATACATTCAAATAT
GTATCCGCTCATGAGACAATAACCCTGATAAATGCTTCAATAATATTGAAAAAGGAAGAGTCCTGAGGCG
GAAAGAACCAGCTGTGGAATGTGTGTCAGTTAGGGTGTGGAAAGTCCCCAGGCTCCCCAGCAGGCAGAAG
TATGCAAAGCATGCATCTCAATTAGTCAGCAACCAGGTGTGGAAAGTCCCCAGGCTCCCCAGCAGGCAGA
AGTATGCAAAGCATGCATCTCAATTAGTCAGCAACCATAGTCCCGCCCCTAACTCCGCCCATCCCGCCCC
TAACTCCGCCCAGTTCCGCCCATTCTCCGCCCCATGGCTGACTAATTTTTTTTATTTATGCAGAGGCCGA
GGCCGCCTCGGCCTCTGAGCTATTCCAGAAGTAGTGAGGAGGCTTTTTTGGAGGCCTAGGCTTTTGCAAA
GATCGATCAAGAGACAGGATGAGGATCGTTTCGCATGATTGAACAAGATGGATTGCACGCAGGTTCTCCG
GCCGCTTGGGTGGAGAGGCTATTCGGCTATGACTGGGCACAACAGACAATCGGCTGCTCTGATGCCGCCG
TGTTCCGGCTGTCAGCGCAGGGGCGCCCGGTTCTTTTTGTCAAGACCGACCTGTCCGGTGCCCTGAATGA
ACTGCAAGACGAGGCAGCGCGGCTATCGTGGCTGGCCACGACGGGCGTTCCTTGCGCAGCTGTGCTCGAC
GTTGTCACTGAAGCGGGAAGGGACTGGCTGCTATTGGGCGAAGTGCCGGGGCAGGATCTCCTGTCATCTC
ACCTTGCTCCTGCCGAGAAAGTATCCATCATGGCTGATGCAATGCGGCGGCTGCATACGCTTGATCCGGC
TACCTGCCCATTCGACCACCAAGCGAAACATCGCATCGAGCGAGCACGTACTCGGATGGAAGCCGGTCTT
GTCGATCAGGATGATCTGGACGAAGAGCATCAGGGGCTCGCGCCAGCCGAACTGTTCGCCAGGCTCAAGG
CGAGCATGCCCGACGGCGAGGATCTCGTCGTGACCCATGGCGATGCCTGCTTGCCGAATATCATGGTGGA
AAATGGCCGCTTTTCTGGATTCATCGACTGTGGCCGGCTGGGTGTGGCGGACCGCTATCAGGACATAGCG
TTGGCTACCCGTGATATTGCTGAAGAGCTTGGCGGCGAATGGGCTGACCGCTTCCTCGTGCTTTACGGTA
TCGCCGCTCCCGATTCGCAGCGCATCGCCTTCTATCGCCTTCTTGACGAGTTCTTCTGAGCGGGACTCTG
GGGTTCGAAATGACCGACCAAGCGACGCCCAACCTGCCATCACGAGATTTCGATTCCACCGCCGCCTTCT
ATGAAAGGTTGGGCTTCGGAATCGTTTTCCGGGACGCCGGCTGGATGATCCTCCAGCGCGGGGATCTCAT
GCTGGAGTTCTTCGCCCACCCTAGGGGGAGGCTAACTGAAACACGGAAGGAGACAATACCGGAAGGAACC
CGCGCTATGACGGCAATAAAAAGACAGAATAAAACGCACGGTGTTGGGTCGTTTGTTCATAAACGCGGGG
TTCGGTCCCAGGGCTGGCACTCTGTCGATACCCCACCGAGACCCCATTGGGGCCAATACGCCCGCGTTTC
TTCCTTTTCCCCACCCCACCCCCCAAGTTCGGGTGAAGGCCCAGGGCTCGCAGCCAACGTCGGGGCGGCA
GGCCCTGCCATAGCCTCAGGTTACTCATATATACTTTAGATTGATTTAAAACTTCATTTTTAATTTAAAA
GGATCTAGGTGAAGATCCTTTTTGATAATCTCATGACCAAAATCCCTTAACGTGAGTTTTCGTTCCACTG
AGCGTCAGACCCCGTAGAAAAGATCAAAGGATCTTCTTGAGATCCTTTTTTTCTGCGCGTAATCTGCTGC
TTGCAAACAAAAAAACCACCGCTACCAGCGGTGGTTTGTTTGCCGGATCAAGAGCTACCAACTCTTTTTC
CGAAGGTAACTGGCTTCAGCAGAGCGCAGATACCAAATACTGTTCTTCTAGTGTAGCCGTAGTTAGGCCA
CCACTTCAAGAACTCTGTAGCACCGCCTACATACCTCGCTCTGCTAATCCTGTTACCAGTGGCTGCTGCC
AGTGGCGATAAGTCGTGTCTTACCGGGTTGGACTCAAGACGATAGTTACCGGATAAGGCGCAGCGGTCGG
GCTGAACGGGGGGTTCGTGCACACAGCCCAGCTTGGAGCGAACGACCTACACCGAACTGAGATACCTACA
GCGTGAGCTATGAGAAAGCGCCACGCTTCCCGAAGGGAGAAAGGCGGACAGGTATCCGGTAAGCGGCAGG
GTCGGAACAGGAGAGCGCACGAGGGAGCTTCCAGGGGGAAACGCCTGGTATCTTTATAGTCCTGTCGGGT
TTCGCCACCTCTGACTTGAGCGTCGATTTTTGTGATGCTCGTCAGGGGGGCGGAGCCTATGGAAAAACGC
CAGCAACGCGGCCTTTTTACGGTTCCTGGCCTTTTGCTGGCCTTTTGCTCACATGTTCTTTCCTGCGTTA
TCCCCTGATTCTGTGGATAACCGTATTACCGCCATGCATTAGTTATTAGTCGACTCTAGAGGCGCCGAAT
TCC
Features (pLannotate 1.2.2; 211 found; start..end, strand, type, name):
      3..25      -  protein_bind   lac operator (fragment): The lac repressor binds to the lac operator to inhibit transcription in E. coli. This inhibition can be relieved by adding lactose or isopropyl-β-D-thiogalactopyranoside (IPTG). lac repressor encoded by lacI
     39..61      -  protein_bind   lac operator (fragment): The lac repressor binds to the lac operator to inhibit transcription in E. coli. This inhibition can be relieved by adding lactose or isopropyl-β-D-thiogalactopyranoside (IPTG). lac repressor encoded by lacI
     75..97      -  protein_bind   lac operator (fragment): The lac repressor binds to the lac operator to inhibit transcription in E. coli. This inhibition can be relieved by adding lactose or isopropyl-β-D-thiogalactopyranoside (IPTG). lac repressor encoded by lacI
    111..133     -  protein_bind   lac operator (fragment): The lac repressor binds to the lac operator to inhibit transcription in E. coli. This inhibition can be relieved by adding lactose or isopropyl-β-D-thiogalactopyranoside (IPTG). lac repressor encoded by lacI
    147..169     -  protein_bind   lac operator (fragment): The lac repressor binds to the lac operator to inhibit transcription in E. coli. This inhibition can be relieved by adding lactose or isopropyl-β-D-thiogalactopyranoside (IPTG). lac repressor encoded by lacI
    183..205     -  protein_bind   lac operator (fragment): The lac repressor binds to the lac operator to inhibit transcription in E. coli. This inhibition can be relieved by adding lactose or isopropyl-β-D-thiogalactopyranoside (IPTG). lac repressor encoded by lacI
    219..241     -  protein_bind   lac operator (fragment): The lac repressor binds to the lac operator to inhibit transcription in E. coli. This inhibition can be relieved by adding lactose or isopropyl-β-D-thiogalactopyranoside (IPTG). lac repressor encoded by lacI
    255..277     -  protein_bind   lac operator (fragment): The lac repressor binds to the lac operator to inhibit transcription in E. coli. This inhibition can be relieved by adding lactose or isopropyl-β-D-thiogalactopyranoside (IPTG). lac repressor encoded by lacI
    291..313     -  protein_bind   lac operator (fragment): The lac repressor binds to the lac operator to inhibit transcription in E. coli. This inhibition can be relieved by adding lactose or isopropyl-β-D-thiogalactopyranoside (IPTG). lac repressor encoded by lacI
    327..349     -  protein_bind   lac operator (fragment): The lac repressor binds to the lac operator to inhibit transcription in E. coli. This inhibition can be relieved by adding lactose or isopropyl-β-D-thiogalactopyranoside (IPTG). lac repressor encoded by lacI
    363..385     -  protein_bind   lac operator (fragment): The lac repressor binds to the lac operator to inhibit transcription in E. coli. This inhibition can be relieved by adding lactose or isopropyl-β-D-thiogalactopyranoside (IPTG). lac repressor encoded by lacI
    399..421     -  protein_bind   lac operator (fragment): The lac repressor binds to the lac operator to inhibit transcription in E. coli. This inhibition can be relieved by adding lactose or isopropyl-β-D-thiogalactopyranoside (IPTG). lac repressor encoded by lacI
    435..457     -  protein_bind   lac operator (fragment): The lac repressor binds to the lac operator to inhibit transcription in E. coli. This inhibition can be relieved by adding lactose or isopropyl-β-D-thiogalactopyranoside (IPTG). lac repressor encoded by lacI
    471..493     -  protein_bind   lac operator (fragment): The lac repressor binds to the lac operator to inhibit transcription in E. coli. This inhibition can be relieved by adding lactose or isopropyl-β-D-thiogalactopyranoside (IPTG). lac repressor encoded by lacI
    507..529     -  protein_bind   lac operator (fragment): The lac repressor binds to the lac operator to inhibit transcription in E. coli. This inhibition can be relieved by adding lactose or isopropyl-β-D-thiogalactopyranoside (IPTG). lac repressor encoded by lacI
    543..565     -  protein_bind   lac operator (fragment): The lac repressor binds to the lac operator to inhibit transcription in E. coli. This inhibition can be relieved by adding lactose or isopropyl-β-D-thiogalactopyranoside (IPTG). lac repressor encoded by lacI
    579..601     -  protein_bind   lac operator (fragment): The lac repressor binds to the lac operator to inhibit transcription in E. coli. This inhibition can be relieved by adding lactose or isopropyl-β-D-thiogalactopyranoside (IPTG). lac repressor encoded by lacI
    615..637     -  protein_bind   lac operator (fragment): The lac repressor binds to the lac operator to inhibit transcription in E. coli. This inhibition can be relieved by adding lactose or isopropyl-β-D-thiogalactopyranoside (IPTG). lac repressor encoded by lacI
    651..673     -  protein_bind   lac operator (fragment): The lac repressor binds to the lac operator to inhibit transcription in E. coli. This inhibition can be relieved by adding lactose or isopropyl-β-D-thiogalactopyranoside (IPTG). lac repressor encoded by lacI
    687..709     -  protein_bind   lac operator (fragment): The lac repressor binds to the lac operator to inhibit transcription in E. coli. This inhibition can be relieved by adding lactose or isopropyl-β-D-thiogalactopyranoside (IPTG). lac repressor encoded by lacI
    724..746     -  protein_bind   lac operator (fragment): The lac repressor binds to the lac operator to inhibit transcription in E. coli. This inhibition can be relieved by adding lactose or isopropyl-β-D-thiogalactopyranoside (IPTG). lac repressor encoded by lacI
    760..782     -  protein_bind   lac operator (fragment): The lac repressor binds to the lac operator to inhibit transcription in E. coli. This inhibition can be relieved by adding lactose or isopropyl-β-D-thiogalactopyranoside (IPTG). lac repressor encoded by lacI
    796..818     -  protein_bind   lac operator (fragment): The lac repressor binds to the lac operator to inhibit transcription in E. coli. This inhibition can be relieved by adding lactose or isopropyl-β-D-thiogalactopyranoside (IPTG). lac repressor encoded by lacI
    832..854     -  protein_bind   lac operator (fragment): The lac repressor binds to the lac operator to inhibit transcription in E. coli. This inhibition can be relieved by adding lactose or isopropyl-β-D-thiogalactopyranoside (IPTG). lac repressor encoded by lacI
    868..890     -  protein_bind   lac operator (fragment): The lac repressor binds to the lac operator to inhibit transcription in E. coli. This inhibition can be relieved by adding lactose or isopropyl-β-D-thiogalactopyranoside (IPTG). lac repressor encoded by lacI
    904..926     -  protein_bind   lac operator (fragment): The lac repressor binds to the lac operator to inhibit transcription in E. coli. This inhibition can be relieved by adding lactose or isopropyl-β-D-thiogalactopyranoside (IPTG). lac repressor encoded by lacI
    940..962     -  protein_bind   lac operator (fragment): The lac repressor binds to the lac operator to inhibit transcription in E. coli. This inhibition can be relieved by adding lactose or isopropyl-β-D-thiogalactopyranoside (IPTG). lac repressor encoded by lacI
    976..998     -  protein_bind   lac operator (fragment): The lac repressor binds to the lac operator to inhibit transcription in E. coli. This inhibition can be relieved by adding lactose or isopropyl-β-D-thiogalactopyranoside (IPTG). lac repressor encoded by lacI
   1012..1034    -  protein_bind   lac operator (fragment): The lac repressor binds to the lac operator to inhibit transcription in E. coli. This inhibition can be relieved by adding lactose or isopropyl-β-D-thiogalactopyranoside (IPTG). lac repressor encoded by lacI
   1048..1070    -  protein_bind   lac operator (fragment): The lac repressor binds to the lac operator to inhibit transcription in E. coli. This inhibition can be relieved by adding lactose or isopropyl-β-D-thiogalactopyranoside (IPTG). lac repressor encoded by lacI
   1084..1106    -  protein_bind   lac operator (fragment): The lac repressor binds to the lac operator to inhibit transcription in E. coli. This inhibition can be relieved by adding lactose or isopropyl-β-D-thiogalactopyranoside (IPTG). lac repressor encoded by lacI
   1120..1142    -  protein_bind   lac operator (fragment): The lac repressor binds to the lac operator to inhibit transcription in E. coli. This inhibition can be relieved by adding lactose or isopropyl-β-D-thiogalactopyranoside (IPTG). lac repressor encoded by lacI
   1156..1178    -  protein_bind   lac operator (fragment): The lac repressor binds to the lac operator to inhibit transcription in E. coli. This inhibition can be relieved by adding lactose or isopropyl-β-D-thiogalactopyranoside (IPTG). lac repressor encoded by lacI
   1192..1214    -  protein_bind   lac operator (fragment): The lac repressor binds to the lac operator to inhibit transcription in E. coli. This inhibition can be relieved by adding lactose or isopropyl-β-D-thiogalactopyranoside (IPTG). lac repressor encoded by lacI
   1228..1250    -  protein_bind   lac operator (fragment): The lac repressor binds to the lac operator to inhibit transcription in E. coli. This inhibition can be relieved by adding lactose or isopropyl-β-D-thiogalactopyranoside (IPTG). lac repressor encoded by lacI
   1264..1286    -  protein_bind   lac operator (fragment): The lac repressor binds to the lac operator to inhibit transcription in E. coli. This inhibition can be relieved by adding lactose or isopropyl-β-D-thiogalactopyranoside (IPTG). lac repressor encoded by lacI
   1300..1322    -  protein_bind   lac operator (fragment): The lac repressor binds to the lac operator to inhibit transcription in E. coli. This inhibition can be relieved by adding lactose or isopropyl-β-D-thiogalactopyranoside (IPTG). lac repressor encoded by lacI
   1336..1358    -  protein_bind   lac operator (fragment): The lac repressor binds to the lac operator to inhibit transcription in E. coli. This inhibition can be relieved by adding lactose or isopropyl-β-D-thiogalactopyranoside (IPTG). lac repressor encoded by lacI
   1372..1394    -  protein_bind   lac operator (fragment): The lac repressor binds to the lac operator to inhibit transcription in E. coli. This inhibition can be relieved by adding lactose or isopropyl-β-D-thiogalactopyranoside (IPTG). lac repressor encoded by lacI
   1408..1430    -  protein_bind   lac operator (fragment): The lac repressor binds to the lac operator to inhibit transcription in E. coli. This inhibition can be relieved by adding lactose or isopropyl-β-D-thiogalactopyranoside (IPTG). lac repressor encoded by lacI
   1444..1466    -  protein_bind   lac operator (fragment): The lac repressor binds to the lac operator to inhibit transcription in E. coli. This inhibition can be relieved by adding lactose or isopropyl-β-D-thiogalactopyranoside (IPTG). lac repressor encoded by lacI
   1480..1502    -  protein_bind   lac operator (fragment): The lac repressor binds to the lac operator to inhibit transcription in E. coli. This inhibition can be relieved by adding lactose or isopropyl-β-D-thiogalactopyranoside (IPTG). lac repressor encoded by lacI
   1516..1538    -  protein_bind   lac operator (fragment): The lac repressor binds to the lac operator to inhibit transcription in E. coli. This inhibition can be relieved by adding lactose or isopropyl-β-D-thiogalactopyranoside (IPTG). lac repressor encoded by lacI
   1552..1574    -  protein_bind   lac operator (fragment): The lac repressor binds to the lac operator to inhibit transcription in E. coli. This inhibition can be relieved by adding lactose or isopropyl-β-D-thiogalactopyranoside (IPTG). lac repressor encoded by lacI
   1588..1610    -  protein_bind   lac operator (fragment): The lac repressor binds to the lac operator to inhibit transcription in E. coli. This inhibition can be relieved by adding lactose or isopropyl-β-D-thiogalactopyranoside (IPTG). lac repressor encoded by lacI
   1624..1646    -  protein_bind   lac operator (fragment): The lac repressor binds to the lac operator to inhibit transcription in E. coli. This inhibition can be relieved by adding lactose or isopropyl-β-D-thiogalactopyranoside (IPTG). lac repressor encoded by lacI
   1660..1682    -  protein_bind   lac operator (fragment): The lac repressor binds to the lac operator to inhibit transcription in E. coli. This inhibition can be relieved by adding lactose or isopropyl-β-D-thiogalactopyranoside (IPTG). lac repressor encoded by lacI
   1696..1718    -  protein_bind   lac operator (fragment): The lac repressor binds to the lac operator to inhibit transcription in E. coli. This inhibition can be relieved by adding lactose or isopropyl-β-D-thiogalactopyranoside (IPTG). lac repressor encoded by lacI
   1732..1754    -  protein_bind   lac operator (fragment): The lac repressor binds to the lac operator to inhibit transcription in E. coli. This inhibition can be relieved by adding lactose or isopropyl-β-D-thiogalactopyranoside (IPTG). lac repressor encoded by lacI
   1768..1790    -  protein_bind   lac operator (fragment): The lac repressor binds to the lac operator to inhibit transcription in E. coli. This inhibition can be relieved by adding lactose or isopropyl-β-D-thiogalactopyranoside (IPTG). lac repressor encoded by lacI
   1804..1826    -  protein_bind   lac operator (fragment): The lac repressor binds to the lac operator to inhibit transcription in E. coli. This inhibition can be relieved by adding lactose or isopropyl-β-D-thiogalactopyranoside (IPTG). lac repressor encoded by lacI
   1840..1862    -  protein_bind   lac operator (fragment): The lac repressor binds to the lac operator to inhibit transcription in E. coli. This inhibition can be relieved by adding lactose or isopropyl-β-D-thiogalactopyranoside (IPTG). lac repressor encoded by lacI
   1876..1898    -  protein_bind   lac operator (fragment): The lac repressor binds to the lac operator to inhibit transcription in E. coli. This inhibition can be relieved by adding lactose or isopropyl-β-D-thiogalactopyranoside (IPTG). lac repressor encoded by lacI
   1912..1934    -  protein_bind   lac operator (fragment): The lac repressor binds to the lac operator to inhibit transcription in E. coli. This inhibition can be relieved by adding lactose or isopropyl-β-D-thiogalactopyranoside (IPTG). lac repressor encoded by lacI
   1948..1970    -  protein_bind   lac operator (fragment): The lac repressor binds to the lac operator to inhibit transcription in E. coli. This inhibition can be relieved by adding lactose or isopropyl-β-D-thiogalactopyranoside (IPTG). lac repressor encoded by lacI
   1985..2007    -  protein_bind   lac operator (fragment): The lac repressor binds to the lac operator to inhibit transcription in E. coli. This inhibition can be relieved by adding lactose or isopropyl-β-D-thiogalactopyranoside (IPTG). lac repressor encoded by lacI
   2021..2043    -  protein_bind   lac operator (fragment): The lac repressor binds to the lac operator to inhibit transcription in E. coli. This inhibition can be relieved by adding lactose or isopropyl-β-D-thiogalactopyranoside (IPTG). lac repressor encoded by lacI
   2057..2079    -  protein_bind   lac operator (fragment): The lac repressor binds to the lac operator to inhibit transcription in E. coli. This inhibition can be relieved by adding lactose or isopropyl-β-D-thiogalactopyranoside (IPTG). lac repressor encoded by lacI
   2093..2115    -  protein_bind   lac operator (fragment): The lac repressor binds to the lac operator to inhibit transcription in E. coli. This inhibition can be relieved by adding lactose or isopropyl-β-D-thiogalactopyranoside (IPTG). lac repressor encoded by lacI
   2129..2151    -  protein_bind   lac operator (fragment): The lac repressor binds to the lac operator to inhibit transcription in E. coli. This inhibition can be relieved by adding lactose or isopropyl-β-D-thiogalactopyranoside (IPTG). lac repressor encoded by lacI
   2165..2187    -  protein_bind   lac operator (fragment): The lac repressor binds to the lac operator to inhibit transcription in E. coli. This inhibition can be relieved by adding lactose or isopropyl-β-D-thiogalactopyranoside (IPTG). lac repressor encoded by lacI
   2201..2223    -  protein_bind   lac operator (fragment): The lac repressor binds to the lac operator to inhibit transcription in E. coli. This inhibition can be relieved by adding lactose or isopropyl-β-D-thiogalactopyranoside (IPTG). lac repressor encoded by lacI
   2237..2259    -  protein_bind   lac operator (fragment): The lac repressor binds to the lac operator to inhibit transcription in E. coli. This inhibition can be relieved by adding lactose or isopropyl-β-D-thiogalactopyranoside (IPTG). lac repressor encoded by lacI
   2273..2295    -  protein_bind   lac operator (fragment): The lac repressor binds to the lac operator to inhibit transcription in E. coli. This inhibition can be relieved by adding lactose or isopropyl-β-D-thiogalactopyranoside (IPTG). lac repressor encoded by lacI
   2309..2331    -  protein_bind   lac operator (fragment): The lac repressor binds to the lac operator to inhibit transcription in E. coli. This inhibition can be relieved by adding lactose or isopropyl-β-D-thiogalactopyranoside (IPTG). lac repressor encoded by lacI
   2345..2367    -  protein_bind   lac operator (fragment): The lac repressor binds to the lac operator to inhibit transcription in E. coli. This inhibition can be relieved by adding lactose or isopropyl-β-D-thiogalactopyranoside (IPTG). lac repressor encoded by lacI
   2381..2403    -  protein_bind   lac operator (fragment): The lac repressor binds to the lac operator to inhibit transcription in E. coli. This inhibition can be relieved by adding lactose or isopropyl-β-D-thiogalactopyranoside (IPTG). lac repressor encoded by lacI
   2417..2439    -  protein_bind   lac operator (fragment): The lac repressor binds to the lac operator to inhibit transcription in E. coli. This inhibition can be relieved by adding lactose or isopropyl-β-D-thiogalactopyranoside (IPTG). lac repressor encoded by lacI
   2453..2475    -  protein_bind   lac operator (fragment): The lac repressor binds to the lac operator to inhibit transcription in E. coli. This inhibition can be relieved by adding lactose or isopropyl-β-D-thiogalactopyranoside (IPTG). lac repressor encoded by lacI
   2489..2511    -  protein_bind   lac operator (fragment): The lac repressor binds to the lac operator to inhibit transcription in E. coli. This inhibition can be relieved by adding lactose or isopropyl-β-D-thiogalactopyranoside (IPTG). lac repressor encoded by lacI
   2525..2547    -  protein_bind   lac operator (fragment): The lac repressor binds to the lac operator to inhibit transcription in E. coli. This inhibition can be relieved by adding lactose or isopropyl-β-D-thiogalactopyranoside (IPTG). lac repressor encoded by lacI
   2561..2583    -  protein_bind   lac operator (fragment): The lac repressor binds to the lac operator to inhibit transcription in E. coli. This inhibition can be relieved by adding lactose or isopropyl-β-D-thiogalactopyranoside (IPTG). lac repressor encoded by lacI
   2597..2619    -  protein_bind   lac operator (fragment): The lac repressor binds to the lac operator to inhibit transcription in E. coli. This inhibition can be relieved by adding lactose or isopropyl-β-D-thiogalactopyranoside (IPTG). lac repressor encoded by lacI
   2633..2655    -  protein_bind   lac operator (fragment): The lac repressor binds to the lac operator to inhibit transcription in E. coli. This inhibition can be relieved by adding lactose or isopropyl-β-D-thiogalactopyranoside (IPTG). lac repressor encoded by lacI
   2669..2691    -  protein_bind   lac operator (fragment): The lac repressor binds to the lac operator to inhibit transcription in E. coli. This inhibition can be relieved by adding lactose or isopropyl-β-D-thiogalactopyranoside (IPTG). lac repressor encoded by lacI
   2705..2727    -  protein_bind   lac operator (fragment): The lac repressor binds to the lac operator to inhibit transcription in E. coli. This inhibition can be relieved by adding lactose or isopropyl-β-D-thiogalactopyranoside (IPTG). lac repressor encoded by lacI
   2741..2763    -  protein_bind   lac operator (fragment): The lac repressor binds to the lac operator to inhibit transcription in E. coli. This inhibition can be relieved by adding lactose or isopropyl-β-D-thiogalactopyranoside (IPTG). lac repressor encoded by lacI
   2777..2799    -  protein_bind   lac operator (fragment): The lac repressor binds to the lac operator to inhibit transcription in E. coli. This inhibition can be relieved by adding lactose or isopropyl-β-D-thiogalactopyranoside (IPTG). lac repressor encoded by lacI
   2813..2835    -  protein_bind   lac operator (fragment): The lac repressor binds to the lac operator to inhibit transcription in E. coli. This inhibition can be relieved by adding lactose or isopropyl-β-D-thiogalactopyranoside (IPTG). lac repressor encoded by lacI
   2849..2871    -  protein_bind   lac operator (fragment): The lac repressor binds to the lac operator to inhibit transcription in E. coli. This inhibition can be relieved by adding lactose or isopropyl-β-D-thiogalactopyranoside (IPTG). lac repressor encoded by lacI
   2885..2907    -  protein_bind   lac operator (fragment): The lac repressor binds to the lac operator to inhibit transcription in E. coli. This inhibition can be relieved by adding lactose or isopropyl-β-D-thiogalactopyranoside (IPTG). lac repressor encoded by lacI
   2921..2943    -  protein_bind   lac operator (fragment): The lac repressor binds to the lac operator to inhibit transcription in E. coli. This inhibition can be relieved by adding lactose or isopropyl-β-D-thiogalactopyranoside (IPTG). lac repressor encoded by lacI
   2957..2979    -  protein_bind   lac operator (fragment): The lac repressor binds to the lac operator to inhibit transcription in E. coli. This inhibition can be relieved by adding lactose or isopropyl-β-D-thiogalactopyranoside (IPTG). lac repressor encoded by lacI
   2993..3015    -  protein_bind   lac operator (fragment): The lac repressor binds to the lac operator to inhibit transcription in E. coli. This inhibition can be relieved by adding lactose or isopropyl-β-D-thiogalactopyranoside (IPTG). lac repressor encoded by lacI
   3029..3051    -  protein_bind   lac operator (fragment): The lac repressor binds to the lac operator to inhibit transcription in E. coli. This inhibition can be relieved by adding lactose or isopropyl-β-D-thiogalactopyranoside (IPTG). lac repressor encoded by lacI
   3065..3087    -  protein_bind   lac operator (fragment): The lac repressor binds to the lac operator to inhibit transcription in E. coli. This inhibition can be relieved by adding lactose or isopropyl-β-D-thiogalactopyranoside (IPTG). lac repressor encoded by lacI
   3101..3123    -  protein_bind   lac operator (fragment): The lac repressor binds to the lac operator to inhibit transcription in E. coli. This inhibition can be relieved by adding lactose or isopropyl-β-D-thiogalactopyranoside (IPTG). lac repressor encoded by lacI
   3137..3159    -  protein_bind   lac operator (fragment): The lac repressor binds to the lac operator to inhibit transcription in E. coli. This inhibition can be relieved by adding lactose or isopropyl-β-D-thiogalactopyranoside (IPTG). lac repressor encoded by lacI
   3173..3195    -  protein_bind   lac operator (fragment): The lac repressor binds to the lac operator to inhibit transcription in E. coli. This inhibition can be relieved by adding lactose or isopropyl-β-D-thiogalactopyranoside (IPTG). lac repressor encoded by lacI
   3209..3231    -  protein_bind   lac operator (fragment): The lac repressor binds to the lac operator to inhibit transcription in E. coli. This inhibition can be relieved by adding lactose or isopropyl-β-D-thiogalactopyranoside (IPTG). lac repressor encoded by lacI
   3246..3268    -  protein_bind   lac operator (fragment): The lac repressor binds to the lac operator to inhibit transcription in E. coli. This inhibition can be relieved by adding lactose or isopropyl-β-D-thiogalactopyranoside (IPTG). lac repressor encoded by lacI
   3282..3304    -  protein_bind   lac operator (fragment): The lac repressor binds to the lac operator to inhibit transcription in E. coli. This inhibition can be relieved by adding lactose or isopropyl-β-D-thiogalactopyranoside (IPTG). lac repressor encoded by lacI
   3318..3340    -  protein_bind   lac operator (fragment): The lac repressor binds to the lac operator to inhibit transcription in E. coli. This inhibition can be relieved by adding lactose or isopropyl-β-D-thiogalactopyranoside (IPTG). lac repressor encoded by lacI
   3354..3376    -  protein_bind   lac operator (fragment): The lac repressor binds to the lac operator to inhibit transcription in E. coli. This inhibition can be relieved by adding lactose or isopropyl-β-D-thiogalactopyranoside (IPTG). lac repressor encoded by lacI
   3390..3412    -  protein_bind   lac operator (fragment): The lac repressor binds to the lac operator to inhibit transcription in E. coli. This inhibition can be relieved by adding lactose or isopropyl-β-D-thiogalactopyranoside (IPTG). lac repressor encoded by lacI
   3426..3448    -  protein_bind   lac operator (fragment): The lac repressor binds to the lac operator to inhibit transcription in E. coli. This inhibition can be relieved by adding lactose or isopropyl-β-D-thiogalactopyranoside (IPTG). lac repressor encoded by lacI
   3462..3484    -  protein_bind   lac operator (fragment): The lac repressor binds to the lac operator to inhibit transcription in E. coli. This inhibition can be relieved by adding lactose or isopropyl-β-D-thiogalactopyranoside (IPTG). lac repressor encoded by lacI
   3498..3520    -  protein_bind   lac operator (fragment): The lac repressor binds to the lac operator to inhibit transcription in E. coli. This inhibition can be relieved by adding lactose or isopropyl-β-D-thiogalactopyranoside (IPTG). lac repressor encoded by lacI
   3534..3556    -  protein_bind   lac operator (fragment): The lac repressor binds to the lac operator to inhibit transcription in E. coli. This inhibition can be relieved by adding lactose or isopropyl-β-D-thiogalactopyranoside (IPTG). lac repressor encoded by lacI
   3570..3592    -  protein_bind   lac operator (fragment): The lac repressor binds to the lac operator to inhibit transcription in E. coli. This inhibition can be relieved by adding lactose or isopropyl-β-D-thiogalactopyranoside (IPTG). lac repressor encoded by lacI
   3606..3628    -  protein_bind   lac operator (fragment): The lac repressor binds to the lac operator to inhibit transcription in E. coli. This inhibition can be relieved by adding lactose or isopropyl-β-D-thiogalactopyranoside (IPTG). lac repressor encoded by lacI
   3642..3664    -  protein_bind   lac operator (fragment): The lac repressor binds to the lac operator to inhibit transcription in E. coli. This inhibition can be relieved by adding lactose or isopropyl-β-D-thiogalactopyranoside (IPTG). lac repressor encoded by lacI
   3678..3700    -  protein_bind   lac operator (fragment): The lac repressor binds to the lac operator to inhibit transcription in E. coli. This inhibition can be relieved by adding lactose or isopropyl-β-D-thiogalactopyranoside (IPTG). lac repressor encoded by lacI
   3714..3736    -  protein_bind   lac operator (fragment): The lac repressor binds to the lac operator to inhibit transcription in E. coli. This inhibition can be relieved by adding lactose or isopropyl-β-D-thiogalactopyranoside (IPTG). lac repressor encoded by lacI
   3750..3772    -  protein_bind   lac operator (fragment): The lac repressor binds to the lac operator to inhibit transcription in E. coli. This inhibition can be relieved by adding lactose or isopropyl-β-D-thiogalactopyranoside (IPTG). lac repressor encoded by lacI
   3786..3808    -  protein_bind   lac operator (fragment): The lac repressor binds to the lac operator to inhibit transcription in E. coli. This inhibition can be relieved by adding lactose or isopropyl-β-D-thiogalactopyranoside (IPTG). lac repressor encoded by lacI
   3822..3844    -  protein_bind   lac operator (fragment): The lac repressor binds to the lac operator to inhibit transcription in E. coli. This inhibition can be relieved by adding lactose or isopropyl-β-D-thiogalactopyranoside (IPTG). lac repressor encoded by lacI
   3858..3880    -  protein_bind   lac operator (fragment): The lac repressor binds to the lac operator to inhibit transcription in E. coli. This inhibition can be relieved by adding lactose or isopropyl-β-D-thiogalactopyranoside (IPTG). lac repressor encoded by lacI
   3894..3916    -  protein_bind   lac operator (fragment): The lac repressor binds to the lac operator to inhibit transcription in E. coli. This inhibition can be relieved by adding lactose or isopropyl-β-D-thiogalactopyranoside (IPTG). lac repressor encoded by lacI
   3930..3952    -  protein_bind   lac operator (fragment): The lac repressor binds to the lac operator to inhibit transcription in E. coli. This inhibition can be relieved by adding lactose or isopropyl-β-D-thiogalactopyranoside (IPTG). lac repressor encoded by lacI
   3966..3988    -  protein_bind   lac operator (fragment): The lac repressor binds to the lac operator to inhibit transcription in E. coli. This inhibition can be relieved by adding lactose or isopropyl-β-D-thiogalactopyranoside (IPTG). lac repressor encoded by lacI
   4002..4024    -  protein_bind   lac operator (fragment): The lac repressor binds to the lac operator to inhibit transcription in E. coli. This inhibition can be relieved by adding lactose or isopropyl-β-D-thiogalactopyranoside (IPTG). lac repressor encoded by lacI
   4038..4060    -  protein_bind   lac operator (fragment): The lac repressor binds to the lac operator to inhibit transcription in E. coli. This inhibition can be relieved by adding lactose or isopropyl-β-D-thiogalactopyranoside (IPTG). lac repressor encoded by lacI
   4074..4096    -  protein_bind   lac operator (fragment): The lac repressor binds to the lac operator to inhibit transcription in E. coli. This inhibition can be relieved by adding lactose or isopropyl-β-D-thiogalactopyranoside (IPTG). lac repressor encoded by lacI
   4110..4132    -  protein_bind   lac operator (fragment): The lac repressor binds to the lac operator to inhibit transcription in E. coli. This inhibition can be relieved by adding lactose or isopropyl-β-D-thiogalactopyranoside (IPTG). lac repressor encoded by lacI
   4146..4168    -  protein_bind   lac operator (fragment): The lac repressor binds to the lac operator to inhibit transcription in E. coli. This inhibition can be relieved by adding lactose or isopropyl-β-D-thiogalactopyranoside (IPTG). lac repressor encoded by lacI
   4182..4204    -  protein_bind   lac operator (fragment): The lac repressor binds to the lac operator to inhibit transcription in E. coli. This inhibition can be relieved by adding lactose or isopropyl-β-D-thiogalactopyranoside (IPTG). lac repressor encoded by lacI
   4218..4240    -  protein_bind   lac operator (fragment): The lac repressor binds to the lac operator to inhibit transcription in E. coli. This inhibition can be relieved by adding lactose or isopropyl-β-D-thiogalactopyranoside (IPTG). lac repressor encoded by lacI
   4254..4276    -  protein_bind   lac operator (fragment): The lac repressor binds to the lac operator to inhibit transcription in E. coli. This inhibition can be relieved by adding lactose or isopropyl-β-D-thiogalactopyranoside (IPTG). lac repressor encoded by lacI
   4290..4312    -  protein_bind   lac operator (fragment): The lac repressor binds to the lac operator to inhibit transcription in E. coli. This inhibition can be relieved by adding lactose or isopropyl-β-D-thiogalactopyranoside (IPTG). lac repressor encoded by lacI
   4326..4348    -  protein_bind   lac operator (fragment): The lac repressor binds to the lac operator to inhibit transcription in E. coli. This inhibition can be relieved by adding lactose or isopropyl-β-D-thiogalactopyranoside (IPTG). lac repressor encoded by lacI
   4362..4384    -  protein_bind   lac operator (fragment): The lac repressor binds to the lac operator to inhibit transcription in E. coli. This inhibition can be relieved by adding lactose or isopropyl-β-D-thiogalactopyranoside (IPTG). lac repressor encoded by lacI
   4398..4420    -  protein_bind   lac operator (fragment): The lac repressor binds to the lac operator to inhibit transcription in E. coli. This inhibition can be relieved by adding lactose or isopropyl-β-D-thiogalactopyranoside (IPTG). lac repressor encoded by lacI
   4434..4456    -  protein_bind   lac operator (fragment): The lac repressor binds to the lac operator to inhibit transcription in E. coli. This inhibition can be relieved by adding lactose or isopropyl-β-D-thiogalactopyranoside (IPTG). lac repressor encoded by lacI
   4470..4492    -  protein_bind   lac operator (fragment): The lac repressor binds to the lac operator to inhibit transcription in E. coli. This inhibition can be relieved by adding lactose or isopropyl-β-D-thiogalactopyranoside (IPTG). lac repressor encoded by lacI
   4507..4529    -  protein_bind   lac operator (fragment): The lac repressor binds to the lac operator to inhibit transcription in E. coli. This inhibition can be relieved by adding lactose or isopropyl-β-D-thiogalactopyranoside (IPTG). lac repressor encoded by lacI
   4543..4565    -  protein_bind   lac operator (fragment): The lac repressor binds to the lac operator to inhibit transcription in E. coli. This inhibition can be relieved by adding lactose or isopropyl-β-D-thiogalactopyranoside (IPTG). lac repressor encoded by lacI
   4579..4601    -  protein_bind   lac operator (fragment): The lac repressor binds to the lac operator to inhibit transcription in E. coli. This inhibition can be relieved by adding lactose or isopropyl-β-D-thiogalactopyranoside (IPTG). lac repressor encoded by lacI
   4615..4637    -  protein_bind   lac operator (fragment): The lac repressor binds to the lac operator to inhibit transcription in E. coli. This inhibition can be relieved by adding lactose or isopropyl-β-D-thiogalactopyranoside (IPTG). lac repressor encoded by lacI
   4651..4673    -  protein_bind   lac operator (fragment): The lac repressor binds to the lac operator to inhibit transcription in E. coli. This inhibition can be relieved by adding lactose or isopropyl-β-D-thiogalactopyranoside (IPTG). lac repressor encoded by lacI
   4687..4709    -  protein_bind   lac operator (fragment): The lac repressor binds to the lac operator to inhibit transcription in E. coli. This inhibition can be relieved by adding lactose or isopropyl-β-D-thiogalactopyranoside (IPTG). lac repressor encoded by lacI
   4723..4745    -  protein_bind   lac operator (fragment): The lac repressor binds to the lac operator to inhibit transcription in E. coli. This inhibition can be relieved by adding lactose or isopropyl-β-D-thiogalactopyranoside (IPTG). lac repressor encoded by lacI
   4759..4781    -  protein_bind   lac operator (fragment): The lac repressor binds to the lac operator to inhibit transcription in E. coli. This inhibition can be relieved by adding lactose or isopropyl-β-D-thiogalactopyranoside (IPTG). lac repressor encoded by lacI
   4795..4817    -  protein_bind   lac operator (fragment): The lac repressor binds to the lac operator to inhibit transcription in E. coli. This inhibition can be relieved by adding lactose or isopropyl-β-D-thiogalactopyranoside (IPTG). lac repressor encoded by lacI
   4831..4853    -  protein_bind   lac operator (fragment): The lac repressor binds to the lac operator to inhibit transcription in E. coli. This inhibition can be relieved by adding lactose or isopropyl-β-D-thiogalactopyranoside (IPTG). lac repressor encoded by lacI
   4867..4889    -  protein_bind   lac operator (fragment): The lac repressor binds to the lac operator to inhibit transcription in E. coli. This inhibition can be relieved by adding lactose or isopropyl-β-D-thiogalactopyranoside (IPTG). lac repressor encoded by lacI
   4903..4925    -  protein_bind   lac operator (fragment): The lac repressor binds to the lac operator to inhibit transcription in E. coli. This inhibition can be relieved by adding lactose or isopropyl-β-D-thiogalactopyranoside (IPTG). lac repressor encoded by lacI
   4939..4961    -  protein_bind   lac operator (fragment): The lac repressor binds to the lac operator to inhibit transcription in E. coli. This inhibition can be relieved by adding lactose or isopropyl-β-D-thiogalactopyranoside (IPTG). lac repressor encoded by lacI
   4975..4997    -  protein_bind   lac operator (fragment): The lac repressor binds to the lac operator to inhibit transcription in E. coli. This inhibition can be relieved by adding lactose or isopropyl-β-D-thiogalactopyranoside (IPTG). lac repressor encoded by lacI
   5011..5033    -  protein_bind   lac operator (fragment): The lac repressor binds to the lac operator to inhibit transcription in E. coli. This inhibition can be relieved by adding lactose or isopropyl-β-D-thiogalactopyranoside (IPTG). lac repressor encoded by lacI
   5047..5069    -  protein_bind   lac operator (fragment): The lac repressor binds to the lac operator to inhibit transcription in E. coli. This inhibition can be relieved by adding lactose or isopropyl-β-D-thiogalactopyranoside (IPTG). lac repressor encoded by lacI
   5083..5105    -  protein_bind   lac operator (fragment): The lac repressor binds to the lac operator to inhibit transcription in E. coli. This inhibition can be relieved by adding lactose or isopropyl-β-D-thiogalactopyranoside (IPTG). lac repressor encoded by lacI
   5119..5141    -  protein_bind   lac operator (fragment): The lac repressor binds to the lac operator to inhibit transcription in E. coli. This inhibition can be relieved by adding lactose or isopropyl-β-D-thiogalactopyranoside (IPTG). lac repressor encoded by lacI
   5155..5177    -  protein_bind   lac operator (fragment): The lac repressor binds to the lac operator to inhibit transcription in E. coli. This inhibition can be relieved by adding lactose or isopropyl-β-D-thiogalactopyranoside (IPTG). lac repressor encoded by lacI
   5191..5213    -  protein_bind   lac operator (fragment): The lac repressor binds to the lac operator to inhibit transcription in E. coli. This inhibition can be relieved by adding lactose or isopropyl-β-D-thiogalactopyranoside (IPTG). lac repressor encoded by lacI
   5227..5249    -  protein_bind   lac operator (fragment): The lac repressor binds to the lac operator to inhibit transcription in E. coli. This inhibition can be relieved by adding lactose or isopropyl-β-D-thiogalactopyranoside (IPTG). lac repressor encoded by lacI
   5263..5285    -  protein_bind   lac operator (fragment): The lac repressor binds to the lac operator to inhibit transcription in E. coli. This inhibition can be relieved by adding lactose or isopropyl-β-D-thiogalactopyranoside (IPTG). lac repressor encoded by lacI
   5299..5321    -  protein_bind   lac operator (fragment): The lac repressor binds to the lac operator to inhibit transcription in E. coli. This inhibition can be relieved by adding lactose or isopropyl-β-D-thiogalactopyranoside (IPTG). lac repressor encoded by lacI
   5335..5357    -  protein_bind   lac operator (fragment): The lac repressor binds to the lac operator to inhibit transcription in E. coli. This inhibition can be relieved by adding lactose or isopropyl-β-D-thiogalactopyranoside (IPTG). lac repressor encoded by lacI
   5371..5393    -  protein_bind   lac operator (fragment): The lac repressor binds to the lac operator to inhibit transcription in E. coli. This inhibition can be relieved by adding lactose or isopropyl-β-D-thiogalactopyranoside (IPTG). lac repressor encoded by lacI
   5407..5429    -  protein_bind   lac operator (fragment): The lac repressor binds to the lac operator to inhibit transcription in E. coli. This inhibition can be relieved by adding lactose or isopropyl-β-D-thiogalactopyranoside (IPTG). lac repressor encoded by lacI
   5443..5465    -  protein_bind   lac operator (fragment): The lac repressor binds to the lac operator to inhibit transcription in E. coli. This inhibition can be relieved by adding lactose or isopropyl-β-D-thiogalactopyranoside (IPTG). lac repressor encoded by lacI
   5479..5501    -  protein_bind   lac operator (fragment): The lac repressor binds to the lac operator to inhibit transcription in E. coli. This inhibition can be relieved by adding lactose or isopropyl-β-D-thiogalactopyranoside (IPTG). lac repressor encoded by lacI
   5515..5537    -  protein_bind   lac operator (fragment): The lac repressor binds to the lac operator to inhibit transcription in E. coli. This inhibition can be relieved by adding lactose or isopropyl-β-D-thiogalactopyranoside (IPTG). lac repressor encoded by lacI
   5551..5573    -  protein_bind   lac operator (fragment): The lac repressor binds to the lac operator to inhibit transcription in E. coli. This inhibition can be relieved by adding lactose or isopropyl-β-D-thiogalactopyranoside (IPTG). lac repressor encoded by lacI
   5587..5609    -  protein_bind   lac operator (fragment): The lac repressor binds to the lac operator to inhibit transcription in E. coli. This inhibition can be relieved by adding lactose or isopropyl-β-D-thiogalactopyranoside (IPTG). lac repressor encoded by lacI
   5623..5645    -  protein_bind   lac operator (fragment): The lac repressor binds to the lac operator to inhibit transcription in E. coli. This inhibition can be relieved by adding lactose or isopropyl-β-D-thiogalactopyranoside (IPTG). lac repressor encoded by lacI
   5659..5681    -  protein_bind   lac operator (fragment): The lac repressor binds to the lac operator to inhibit transcription in E. coli. This inhibition can be relieved by adding lactose or isopropyl-β-D-thiogalactopyranoside (IPTG). lac repressor encoded by lacI
   5695..5717    -  protein_bind   lac operator (fragment): The lac repressor binds to the lac operator to inhibit transcription in E. coli. This inhibition can be relieved by adding lactose or isopropyl-β-D-thiogalactopyranoside (IPTG). lac repressor encoded by lacI
   5731..5753    -  protein_bind   lac operator (fragment): The lac repressor binds to the lac operator to inhibit transcription in E. coli. This inhibition can be relieved by adding lactose or isopropyl-β-D-thiogalactopyranoside (IPTG). lac repressor encoded by lacI
   5768..5790    -  protein_bind   lac operator (fragment): The lac repressor binds to the lac operator to inhibit transcription in E. coli. This inhibition can be relieved by adding lactose or isopropyl-β-D-thiogalactopyranoside (IPTG). lac repressor encoded by lacI
   5804..5826    -  protein_bind   lac operator (fragment): The lac repressor binds to the lac operator to inhibit transcription in E. coli. This inhibition can be relieved by adding lactose or isopropyl-β-D-thiogalactopyranoside (IPTG). lac repressor encoded by lacI
   5840..5862    -  protein_bind   lac operator (fragment): The lac repressor binds to the lac operator to inhibit transcription in E. coli. This inhibition can be relieved by adding lactose or isopropyl-β-D-thiogalactopyranoside (IPTG). lac repressor encoded by lacI
   5876..5898    -  protein_bind   lac operator (fragment): The lac repressor binds to the lac operator to inhibit transcription in E. coli. This inhibition can be relieved by adding lactose or isopropyl-β-D-thiogalactopyranoside (IPTG). lac repressor encoded by lacI
   5912..5934    -  protein_bind   lac operator (fragment): The lac repressor binds to the lac operator to inhibit transcription in E. coli. This inhibition can be relieved by adding lactose or isopropyl-β-D-thiogalactopyranoside (IPTG). lac repressor encoded by lacI
   5948..5970    -  protein_bind   lac operator (fragment): The lac repressor binds to the lac operator to inhibit transcription in E. coli. This inhibition can be relieved by adding lactose or isopropyl-β-D-thiogalactopyranoside (IPTG). lac repressor encoded by lacI
   5984..6006    -  protein_bind   lac operator (fragment): The lac repressor binds to the lac operator to inhibit transcription in E. coli. This inhibition can be relieved by adding lactose or isopropyl-β-D-thiogalactopyranoside (IPTG). lac repressor encoded by lacI
   6020..6042    -  protein_bind   lac operator (fragment): The lac repressor binds to the lac operator to inhibit transcription in E. coli. This inhibition can be relieved by adding lactose or isopropyl-β-D-thiogalactopyranoside (IPTG). lac repressor encoded by lacI
   6056..6078    -  protein_bind   lac operator (fragment): The lac repressor binds to the lac operator to inhibit transcription in E. coli. This inhibition can be relieved by adding lactose or isopropyl-β-D-thiogalactopyranoside (IPTG). lac repressor encoded by lacI
   6092..6114    -  protein_bind   lac operator (fragment): The lac repressor binds to the lac operator to inhibit transcription in E. coli. This inhibition can be relieved by adding lactose or isopropyl-β-D-thiogalactopyranoside (IPTG). lac repressor encoded by lacI
   6128..6150    -  protein_bind   lac operator (fragment): The lac repressor binds to the lac operator to inhibit transcription in E. coli. This inhibition can be relieved by adding lactose or isopropyl-β-D-thiogalactopyranoside (IPTG). lac repressor encoded by lacI
   6164..6186    -  protein_bind   lac operator (fragment): The lac repressor binds to the lac operator to inhibit transcription in E. coli. This inhibition can be relieved by adding lactose or isopropyl-β-D-thiogalactopyranoside (IPTG). lac repressor encoded by lacI
   6200..6222    -  protein_bind   lac operator (fragment): The lac repressor binds to the lac operator to inhibit transcription in E. coli. This inhibition can be relieved by adding lactose or isopropyl-β-D-thiogalactopyranoside (IPTG). lac repressor encoded by lacI
   6236..6258    -  protein_bind   lac operator (fragment): The lac repressor binds to the lac operator to inhibit transcription in E. coli. This inhibition can be relieved by adding lactose or isopropyl-β-D-thiogalactopyranoside (IPTG). lac repressor encoded by lacI
   6272..6294    -  protein_bind   lac operator (fragment): The lac repressor binds to the lac operator to inhibit transcription in E. coli. This inhibition can be relieved by adding lactose or isopropyl-β-D-thiogalactopyranoside (IPTG). lac repressor encoded by lacI
   6308..6330    -  protein_bind   lac operator (fragment): The lac repressor binds to the lac operator to inhibit transcription in E. coli. This inhibition can be relieved by adding lactose or isopropyl-β-D-thiogalactopyranoside (IPTG). lac repressor encoded by lacI
   6344..6366    -  protein_bind   lac operator (fragment): The lac repressor binds to the lac operator to inhibit transcription in E. coli. This inhibition can be relieved by adding lactose or isopropyl-β-D-thiogalactopyranoside (IPTG). lac repressor encoded by lacI
   6380..6402    -  protein_bind   lac operator (fragment): The lac repressor binds to the lac operator to inhibit transcription in E. coli. This inhibition can be relieved by adding lactose or isopropyl-β-D-thiogalactopyranoside (IPTG). lac repressor encoded by lacI
   6416..6438    -  protein_bind   lac operator (fragment): The lac repressor binds to the lac operator to inhibit transcription in E. coli. This inhibition can be relieved by adding lactose or isopropyl-β-D-thiogalactopyranoside (IPTG). lac repressor encoded by lacI
   6452..6474    -  protein_bind   lac operator (fragment): The lac repressor binds to the lac operator to inhibit transcription in E. coli. This inhibition can be relieved by adding lactose or isopropyl-β-D-thiogalactopyranoside (IPTG). lac repressor encoded by lacI
   6488..6510    -  protein_bind   lac operator (fragment): The lac repressor binds to the lac operator to inhibit transcription in E. coli. This inhibition can be relieved by adding lactose or isopropyl-β-D-thiogalactopyranoside (IPTG). lac repressor encoded by lacI
   6524..6546    -  protein_bind   lac operator (fragment): The lac repressor binds to the lac operator to inhibit transcription in E. coli. This inhibition can be relieved by adding lactose or isopropyl-β-D-thiogalactopyranoside (IPTG). lac repressor encoded by lacI
   6560..6582    -  protein_bind   lac operator (fragment): The lac repressor binds to the lac operator to inhibit transcription in E. coli. This inhibition can be relieved by adding lactose or isopropyl-β-D-thiogalactopyranoside (IPTG). lac repressor encoded by lacI
   6596..6618    -  protein_bind   lac operator (fragment): The lac repressor binds to the lac operator to inhibit transcription in E. coli. This inhibition can be relieved by adding lactose or isopropyl-β-D-thiogalactopyranoside (IPTG). lac repressor encoded by lacI
   6632..6654    -  protein_bind   lac operator (fragment): The lac repressor binds to the lac operator to inhibit transcription in E. coli. This inhibition can be relieved by adding lactose or isopropyl-β-D-thiogalactopyranoside (IPTG). lac repressor encoded by lacI
   6668..6690    -  protein_bind   lac operator (fragment): The lac repressor binds to the lac operator to inhibit transcription in E. coli. This inhibition can be relieved by adding lactose or isopropyl-β-D-thiogalactopyranoside (IPTG). lac repressor encoded by lacI
   6704..6726    -  protein_bind   lac operator (fragment): The lac repressor binds to the lac operator to inhibit transcription in E. coli. This inhibition can be relieved by adding lactose or isopropyl-β-D-thiogalactopyranoside (IPTG). lac repressor encoded by lacI
   6740..6762    -  protein_bind   lac operator (fragment): The lac repressor binds to the lac operator to inhibit transcription in E. coli. This inhibition can be relieved by adding lactose or isopropyl-β-D-thiogalactopyranoside (IPTG). lac repressor encoded by lacI
   6776..6798    -  protein_bind   lac operator (fragment): The lac repressor binds to the lac operator to inhibit transcription in E. coli. This inhibition can be relieved by adding lactose or isopropyl-β-D-thiogalactopyranoside (IPTG). lac repressor encoded by lacI
   6812..6834    -  protein_bind   lac operator (fragment): The lac repressor binds to the lac operator to inhibit transcription in E. coli. This inhibition can be relieved by adding lactose or isopropyl-β-D-thiogalactopyranoside (IPTG). lac repressor encoded by lacI
   6848..6870    -  protein_bind   lac operator (fragment): The lac repressor binds to the lac operator to inhibit transcription in E. coli. This inhibition can be relieved by adding lactose or isopropyl-β-D-thiogalactopyranoside (IPTG). lac repressor encoded by lacI
   6884..6906    -  protein_bind   lac operator (fragment): The lac repressor binds to the lac operator to inhibit transcription in E. coli. This inhibition can be relieved by adding lactose or isopropyl-β-D-thiogalactopyranoside (IPTG). lac repressor encoded by lacI
   6920..6942    -  protein_bind   lac operator (fragment): The lac repressor binds to the lac operator to inhibit transcription in E. coli. This inhibition can be relieved by adding lactose or isopropyl-β-D-thiogalactopyranoside (IPTG). lac repressor encoded by lacI
   6956..6978    -  protein_bind   lac operator (fragment): The lac repressor binds to the lac operator to inhibit transcription in E. coli. This inhibition can be relieved by adding lactose or isopropyl-β-D-thiogalactopyranoside (IPTG). lac repressor encoded by lacI
   6992..7014    -  protein_bind   lac operator (fragment): The lac repressor binds to the lac operator to inhibit transcription in E. coli. This inhibition can be relieved by adding lactose or isopropyl-β-D-thiogalactopyranoside (IPTG). lac repressor encoded by lacI
   7028..7050    -  protein_bind   lac operator (fragment): The lac repressor binds to the lac operator to inhibit transcription in E. coli. This inhibition can be relieved by adding lactose or isopropyl-β-D-thiogalactopyranoside (IPTG). lac repressor encoded by lacI
   7064..7086    -  protein_bind   lac operator (fragment): The lac repressor binds to the lac operator to inhibit transcription in E. coli. This inhibition can be relieved by adding lactose or isopropyl-β-D-thiogalactopyranoside (IPTG). lac repressor encoded by lacI
   7100..7122    -  protein_bind   lac operator (fragment): The lac repressor binds to the lac operator to inhibit transcription in E. coli. This inhibition can be relieved by adding lactose or isopropyl-β-D-thiogalactopyranoside (IPTG). lac repressor encoded by lacI
   7136..7158    -  protein_bind   lac operator (fragment): The lac repressor binds to the lac operator to inhibit transcription in E. coli. This inhibition can be relieved by adding lactose or isopropyl-β-D-thiogalactopyranoside (IPTG). lac repressor encoded by lacI
   7172..7194    -  protein_bind   lac operator (fragment): The lac repressor binds to the lac operator to inhibit transcription in E. coli. This inhibition can be relieved by adding lactose or isopropyl-β-D-thiogalactopyranoside (IPTG). lac repressor encoded by lacI
   7223..8401    +  promoter       EF-1α promoter: strong constitutive promoter for human elongation factor EF-1α
   8409..9083    +  CDS            mRFP1: mRFP1 is a basic (constitutively fluorescent) red fluorescent protein published in 2002, derived from Discosoma sp.. It is reported to be a somewhat slowly-maturing monomer with low acid sensitivity.
   9069..9242    +  CDS            LT_SV40 (fragment): Experimental evidence at protein level: Swiss-Prot protein existence level 1. Isoform 17kT antigen targets host RBL2 for degradation and promotes cell proliferation. Transactivates host cyclin A promoter through its J domain. From Simian virus 40 (SV40).
   9268..9389    +  polyA_signal   SV40 poly(A) signal: SV40 polyadenylation signal
   9423..9851    -  rep_origin     f1 ori (sequence partly withheld): f1 bacteriophage origin of replication; arrow indicates direction of (+) strand synthesis
   9878..9982    +  promoter       AmpR promoter: bla
   9984..10341   +  promoter       SV40 promoter: SV40 enhancer and early promoter
  10376..11170   +  CDS            NeoR/KanR: aminoglycoside phosphotransferase from Tn5; aph(3')-II (or nptII); confers resistance to neomycin, kanamycin, and G418 (Geneticin®)
  11191..11343   +  CDS            ble (fragment): BLE_KLEPN - Experimental evidence at protein level: Swiss-Prot protein existence level 1. Binding protein with a strong affinity to the bleomycin family of antibiotics. Binds to CL990; an antimitotic-antibiotic compound. From Klebsiella pneumoniae.
  11402..11449   +  polyA_signal   HSV TK poly(A) signal: herpes simplex virus thymidine kinase polyadenylation signal (Cole and Stacy, 1985)
  11778..12366   +  rep_origin     ori: high-copy-number ColE1/pMB1/pBR322/pUC origin of replication
