[The description below was written by a language model from this plasmid's Addgene catalogue record and pLannotate feature annotations shown in this document.]
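Description:
pLacO-pEF1α-RFP is a mammalian expression plasmid built on the Clontech pEGFP-C1 backbone, in which the original CMV promoter has been replaced by the EF1α promoter and a monomeric RFP coding sequence (mRFP, derived from Discosoma sp., about 675 bp) has been cloned between NheI and BglII sites that remain intact. It is maintained in E. coli as a high-copy plasmid under kanamycin selection, and the backbone's neomycin resistance marker allows G418 selection in mammalian cells.

The distinctive feature is a very large tandem array of lac operator sites, the binding sequence for the LacI repressor. The visible part of the feature table consists of lac operator fragments on the minus strand, spaced at a regular interval of roughly 36 nt over at least the first ~2.9 kb. The remainder of the 211 annotated features is truncated here, so the EF1α, mRFP, resistance and origin annotations cannot be confirmed from the table. The depositor notes that the exact operator number could not be determined by sequencing, and a diagnostic digest yields a band of about 7 kb, estimated as roughly 200 copies. Consistent with this uncertainty, the assembled sequence record is 12,514 nt, whereas the catalogue lists a total size of about 15,000 bp. The repeat array is recombination-prone, and the record warns that the copy number can shrink during bacterial propagation, which is why a recombination-deficient strain is specified.

LacO arrays are generally used to visualise DNA in living cells through binding of fluorescently tagged LacI. Together with the associated study on how transfected plasmid enters the nucleus at telophase, this suggests the plasmid can be tracked physically while mRFP reports its expression.
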