Addgene plasmid #179507: pLacO-pEF1α-RFP
Purpose: Expresses monomeric RFP in mammalian cells under a EF1α promoter
Depositing lab: Yasushi Hiraoka. Depositing organization: The University of Osaka. Publication: Transfected plasmid DNA is incorporated into the nucleus via nuclear envelope reformation at telophase. Haraguchi T, Koujin T, Shindo T, Bilir S, Osakada H, Nishimura K, Hirano Y, Asakawa H, Mori C, Kobayashi S, Okada Y, Chikashige Y, Fukagawa T, Shibata S, Hiraoka Y. Commun Biol. 2022 Jan 20;5(1):78. doi: 10.1038/s42003-022-03021-8. PubMed 35058555.
Backbone
  Vector backbone: pEGFP-C1
  Backbone manufacturer: Clontech
  Backbone size w/o insert (bp): 4731
  Total vector size (bp): 15000
  Modifications to backbone: replace CMV promoter for EF1α
  Vector type: Mammalian Expression
  Selectable markers: Neomycin (select with G418)
Growth in bacteria
  Bacterial resistance: Kanamycin, 50 μg/mL
  Growth temperature: 30°C
  Growth strain: NEB Stable
  Growth instructions: Recommend plate culture because liquid culture causes the reduction of the lacO repeat number.
  Copy number: High Copy
Gene/Insert
  Gene/Insert name: monomeric RFP (alt name: mRFP)
  Species: Discosoma sp. mushroom
  Insert size (bp): 675
  Promoter: EF1α
  Cloning method: Restriction Enzyme; 5′ cloning site NheI (not destroyed); 3′ cloning site BglII (not destroyed)
  Sequencing primers: 5′ -; 3′ -
Terms and licenses: Academic/Nonprofit Terms; Industry Terms: Not Available to Industry
Depositor comments: Please note, the exact number of Lac operators could not be determined via sequencing. Please refer to the diagnostic digest with AgeI-HF and SalI-HF confirming a ~7kb band representing approximately 200 copies of the lac operator within the plasmid.
How to cite: pLacO-pEF1α-RFP was a gift from Yasushi Hiraoka (Addgene plasmid # 179507 ; http://n2t.net/addgene:179507 ; RRID:Addgene_179507)
