>Addgene plasmid #179507 | pLacO-pEF1α-RFP | depositor partial sequence | sequence record 348739 | EF1α-mRFP-pEGFPC1
TAGTTATTAGTCGACTAATCGTGAGGCTCCGGTGCCCGTCAGTGGGCAGAGCGCACATCGCCCACAGTCC
CCGAGAAGTTGGGGGGAGGGGTCGGCAATTGAACCGGTGCCTAGAGAAGGTGGCGCGGGGTAAACTGGGA
AAGTGATGTCGTGTACTGGCTCCGCCTTTTTCCCGAGGGTGGGGGAGAACCGTATATAAGTGCAGTAGTC
GCCGTGAACGTTCTTTTTCGCAACGGGTTTGCCGCCAGAACACAGGTAAGTGCCGTGTGTGGTTCCCGCG
GGCCTGGCCTCTTTACGGGTTATGGCCCTTGCGTGCCTTGAATTACTTCCACCTGGCTGCAGTACGTGAT
TCTTGATCCCGAGCTTCGGGTTGGAAGTGGGTGGGAGAGTTCGAGGCCTTGCGCTTAAGGAGCCCCTTCG
CCTCGTGCTTGAGTTGAGGCCTGGCCTGGGCGCTGGGGCCGCCGCGTGCGAATCTGGTGGCACCTTCGCG
CCTGTCTCGCTGCTTTCGATAAGTCTCTAGCCATTTAAAATTTTTGATGACCTGCTGCGACGCTTTTTTT
CTGGCAAGATAGTCTTGTAAATGCGGGCCAAGATCTGCACACTGGTATTTCGGTTTTTGGGGCCGCGGGC
GGCGACGGGGCCCGTGCGTCCCAGCGCACATGTTCGGCGAGGCGGGGCCTGCGAGCGCGGCCACCGAGAA
TCGGACGGGGGTAGTCTCAAGCTGGCCGGCCTGCTCTGGTGCCTGGCCTCGCGCCGCCGTGTATCGCCCC
GCCCTGGGCGGCAAGGCTGGCCCGGTCGGCACCAGTTGCGTGAGCGGAAAGATGGCCGCTTCCCGGCCCT
GCTGCAGGGAGCTCAAAATGGAGGACGCGGCGCTCGGGAGAGCGGGCGGGTGAGTCACCCACACAAAGGA
AAAGGGCCTTTCCGTCCTCAGCCGTCGCTTCATGTGACTCCACGGAGTACCGGGCGCCGTCCAGGCACCT
CGATTAGTTCTCGAGCTTTTGGAGTACGTCGTCTTTAGGTTGGGGGGAGGGGTTTTATGCGATGGAGTTT
CCCCACACTGAGTGGGTGGAGACTGAAGTTAGGCCAGCTTGGCACTTGATGTAATTCTCCTTGGAATTTG
CCCTTTTTGAGTTTGGATCTTGGTTCATTCTCAAGCCTCAGACAGTGGTTCAAAGTTTTTTTCTTCCATT
TCAGGTGTCGTGAGGCTAGCATGGCCTCCTCCGAGGACGTCATCAAGGAGTTCATGCGCTTCAAGGTGCG
CATGGAGGGCTCCGTGAACGGCCACGAGTTCGAGATCGAGGGCGAGGGCGAGGGCCGCCCCTACGAGGGC
ACCCAGACCGCCAAGCTGAAGGTGACCAAGGGCGGCCCCCTGCCCTTCGCCTGGGACATCCTGTCCCCTC
AGTTCCAGTACGGCTCCAAGGCCTACGTGAAGCACCCCGCCGACATCCCCGACTACTTGAAGCTGTCCTT
CCCCGAGGGCTTCAAGTGGGAGCGCGTGATGAACTTCGAGGACGGCGGCGTGGTGACCGTGACCCAGGAC
TCCTCCCTGCAGGACGGCGAGTTCATCTACAAGGTGAAGCTGCGCGGCACCAACTTCCCCTCCGACGGCC
CCGTAATGCAGAAGAAGACCATGGGCTGGGAGGCCTCCACCGAGCGGATGTACCCCGAGGACGGCGCCCT
GAAGGGCGAGATCAAGATGAGGCTGAAGCTGAAGGACGGCGGCCACTACGACGCCGAGGTCAAGACCACC
TACATGGCCAAGAAGCCCGTGCAGCTGCCCGGCGCCTACAAGACCGACATCAAGCTGGACATCACCTCCC
ACAACGAGGACTACACCATCGTGGAACAGTACGAGCGCGCCGAGGGCCGCCACTCCACCGGCGCCAGATC
TCGAGCTCAAGCTTCGAATTCTGCAGTCGAACGTCGGTACCGCGGGCCCGGGATCCACCGGATCTAGATA
ACTGATCATAATCAGCCATACCACATTTGTAGAGGTTTTACTTGCTTTAAAAAACCTCCCACACCTCCCC
CTGAACCTGAAACATAAAATGAATGCAATTGTTGTTGTTAACTTGTTTATTGCAGCTTATAATGGTTACA
AATAAAGCAATAGCATCACAAATTTCACAAATAAAGCATTTTTTTCACTGCATTCTAGTTGTGGTTTGTC
CAAACTCATCAATGTATCTTAAGGCGTAAATTGTAAGCGTTAATATTTTGTTAAAATTCGCGTTAAATTT
TTGTTAAATCAGCTCATTTTTTAACCAATAGGCCGAAATCGGCAAAATCCCTTATAAATCAAAAGAATAG
ACCGAGATAGGGT
[37 nt withheld, positions 2324-2360]
AAAGAACGTGGACTCCAACGTCAAAGG
[49 nt withheld, positions 2388-2436]
T
[91 nt withheld, positions 2438-2528]
G
[124 nt withheld, positions 2530-2653]
CAGGTGGCACTTTTCGGGGAAATGTGCGCGGAACCCCTATTTGTTTATTTTTCTAAATACATTCAAATAT
GTATCCGCTCATGAGACAATAACCCTGATAAATGCTTCAATAATATTGAAAAAGGAAGAGTCCTGAGGCG
GAAAGAACCAGCTGTGGAATGTGTGTCAGTTAGGGTGTGGAAAGTCCCCAGGCTCCCCAGCAGGCAGAAG
TATGCAAAGCATGCATCTCAATTAGTCAGCAACCAGGTGTGGAAAGTCCCCAGGCTCCCCAGCAGGCAGA
AGTATGCAAAGCATGCATCTCAATTAGTCAGCAACCATAGTCCCGCCCCTAACTCCGCCCATCCCGCCCC
TAACTCCGCCCAGTTCCGCCCATTCTCCGCCCCATGGCTGACTAATTTTTTTTATTTATGCAGAGGCCGA
GGCCGCCTCGGCCTCTGAGCTATTCCAGAAGTAGTGAGGAGGCTTTTTTGGAGGCCTAGGCTTTTGCAAA
GATCGATCAAGAGACAGGATGAGGATCGTTTCGCATGATTGAACAAGATGGATTGCACGCAGGTTCTCCG
GCCGCTTGGGTGGAGAGGCTATTCGGCTATGACTGGGCACAACAGACAATCGGCTGCTCTGATGCCGCCG
TGTTCCGGCTGTCAGCGCAGGGGCGCCCGGTTCTTTTTGTCAAGACCGACCTGTCCGGTGCCCTGAATGA
ACTGCAAGACGAGGCAGCGCGGCTATCGTGGCTGGCCACGACGGGCGTTCCTTGCGCAGCTGTGCTCGAC
GTTGTCACTGAAGCGGGAAGGGACTGGCTGCTATTGGGCGAAGTGCCGGGGCAGGATCTCCTGTCATCTC
ACCTTGCTCCTGCCGAGAAAGTATCCATCATGGCTGATGCAATGCGGCGGCTGCATACGCTTGATCCGGC
TACCTGCCCATTCGACCACCAAGCGAAACATCGCATCGAGCGAGCACGTACTCGGATGGAAGCCGGTCTT
GTCGATCAGGATGATCTGGACGAAGAGCATCAGGGGCTCGCGCCAGCCGAACTGTTCGCCAGGCTCAAGG
CGAGCATGCCCGACGGCGAGGATCTCGTCGTGACCCATGGCGATGCCTGCTTGCCGAATATCATGGTGGA
AAATGGCCGCTTTTCTGGATTCATCGACTGTGGCCGGCTGGGTGTGGCGGACCGCTATCAGGACATAGCG
TTGGCTACCCGTGATATTGCTGAAGAGCTTGGCGGCGAATGGGCTGACCGCTTCCTCGTGCTTTACGGTA
TCGCCGCTCCCGATTCGCAGCGCATCGCCTTCTATCGCCTTCTTGACGAGTTCTTCTGAGCGGGACTCTG
GGGTTCGAAATGACCGACCAAGCGACGCCCAACCTGCCATCACGAGATTTCGATTCCACCGCCGCCTTCT
ATGAAAGGTTGGGCTTCGGAATCGTTTTCCGGGACGCCGGCTGGATGATCCTCCAGCGCGGGGATCTCAT
GCTGGAGTTCTTCGCCCACCCTAGGGGGAGGCTAACTGAAACACGGAAGGAGACAATACCGGAAGGAACC
CGCGCTATGACGGCAATAAAAAGACAGAATAAAACGCACGGTGTTGGGTCGTTTGTTCATAAACGCGGGG
TTCGGTCCCAGGGCTGGCACTCTGTCGATACCCCACCGAGACCCCATTGGGGCCAATACGCCCGCGTTTC
TTCCTTTTCCCCACCCCACCCCCCAAGTTCGGGTGAAGGCCCAGGGCTCGCAGCCAACGTCGGGGCGGCA
GGCCCTGCCATAGCCTCAGGTTACTCATATATACTTTAGATTGATTTAAAACTTCATTTTTAATTTAAAA
GGATCTAGGTGAAGATCCTTTTTGATAATCTCATGACCAAAATCCCTTAACGTGAGTTTTCGTTCCACTG
AGCGTCAGACCCCGTAGAAAAGATCAAAGGATCTTCTTGAGATCCTTTTTTTCTGCGCGTAATCTGCTGC
TTGCAAACAAAAAAACCACCGCTACCAGCGGTGGTTTGTTTGCCGGATCAAGAGCTACCAACTCTTTTTC
CGAAGGTAACTGGCTTCAGCAGAGCGCAGATACCAAATACTGTCCTTCTAGTGTAGCCGTAGTTAGGCCA
CCACTTCAAGAACTCTGTAGCACCGCCTACATACCTCGCTCTGCTAATCCTGTTACCAGTGGCTGCTGCC
AGTGGCGATAAGTCGTGTCTTACCGGGTTGGACTCAAGACGATAGTTACCGGATAAGGCGCAGCGGTCGG
GCTGAACGGGGGGTTCGTGCACACAGCCCAGCTTGGAGCGAACGACCTACACCGAACTGAGATACCTACA
GCGTGAGCTATGAGAAAGCGCCACGCTTCCCGAAGGGAGAAAGGCGGACAGGTATCCGGTAAGCGGCAGG
GTCGGAACAGGAGAGCGCACGAGGGAGCTTCCAGGGGGAAACGCCTGGTATCTTTATAGTCCTGTCGGGT
TTCGCCACCTCTGACTTGAGCGTCGATTTTTGTGATGCTCGTCAGGGGGGCGGAGCCTATGGAAAAACGC
CAGCAACGCGGCCTTTTTACGGTTCCTGGCCTTTTGCTGGCCTTTTGCTCACATGTTCTTTCCTGCGTTA
TCCCCTGATTCTGTGGATAACCGTATTACCGCCATGCAT
